>Addgene plasmid #90150 | pT2-cryR;sheCE1-P1Egfp | addgene full sequence | sequence record 178818 | Addgene NGS Result
CAGACCTGGTAACTCCTTACTGTAACTTATTGCACCTGATGAACAAAAGATGTGAACTGAACGCAAGTAG
GAGGCTAATAGAGGCTAGTACAGTACAAAGATCCCCAAATGATGTGTGCCGGCCTTAGTGGAGGCAGACC
CCTGGTTATATACCTGTGCTGCAGAAAGAGGGGCTTACAAATGGATCTCTCTGGAATGGCATTATCTCAT
GGTGGGAACAGTGTTGTCAGCAGAATCAGCGGGGTGGACTCTGACCTGAGAATGACAGTCTAGCACTGAA
TGGCTCAGACAATACTCTTGTGGCCAACTATCACCGGAAAATAAGTGCCTGCCAAAACAAACCAGACCAG
ATGAAGCTACATGGCTGTAGAACGTCAGTATTTAATGTGTTGTGGCCACTTGGTTCACCAGATTTAAGAG
CTAATTTTTTTAAATATCACAGATAATCAATCGCTTTTTTTTTTCTTGACTGAAAAGCTTAGACTGGAAA
ATTCTTTGAAAAAGTTTGCACTACAGAAAATAAATACATAACATCCTGCACTGAATGCACACTATTAATA
GAAAAGAGAGCATTATTGTAGGAAATGTATTGTATATGTACATTCTGTGCATTTCACAATTTTCTCGAGC
AGGAAACAGCTATGACCATGATTACGCCAAGCTATCAACTTTGTATAGAAAAGTTGTTTGTTTAAGCAAT
ATCTTCCTTTGCTCCCTCTTCTCTCTGTCGTATCTCTCTTTCTCTCCACATATTCTCTTCTCATTCAACA
GCTGTATTATAAGCAGACACAGTGGAGCTGAAAAGCACCAAACACAATGTGAGCCCTTTCCTTGCCTCTT
CCTGTCTCTTTTCCTAGTCATGAACACACTCTTCACTCTGTCTTTGTGGGAAATACACTTTTGTGCTACA
CACACACACACACACCCTTGCTCACAAATACGCCAAGAATACAATGCATACATAACACAATGGCTCTGTC
CCATTCTTCCAGTCTCTGGTCAGAGCAGTGTTTGAAGAATTATGTCACCTGATACATAGGCTGTATCCTC
TCCCATTTACAGACATCCCTTCCAGCTACACTTTGAACATAATAGCACAGAAATCAGAATCTCATGAGGT
CACACACACACATCAAGTTTGTACAAAAAAGCAGGCTCGCTAACCACTTGAAAATTCTAATCTTTTTTCC
ATATTTTAATTAAAAAGCTGTCATATGTTTTTATTATATCACTGAAAATCAGGGTTGTTTCTAAACACCT
ATTCTTAACTGTTCTGAAGTTTAAACTGCATGGTCTAAAAATGAACAGAAACATCGCCCTTTTTTTCTGT
CTTATATGGTTGTACGTGTGTACCTGCGTGCGCGTGTGTTCTTTAATATGTAATTTTTTGTTTATGTGTG
TTTATTTTTCAAAGTCTTGCACAAACTTCTTAGCACTCTTTTCCCCTGAAACTACTAGCTGATGTTTTTT
AATCACATAAGAATTTATTTAGCCCACATATAATTGTTTTGCTCTTTATTGTTAGCACTTAAAGTGCTTT
ATAAATTAAATAAAATTGAATCATTTTTTGCGCTGATTTAACTTAATCATAATCAATTAAACTAAAGGGT
TCAAATGCGCCTCAACAGGTGTCCAGCGAATAAGAAAGTTGCCATTGAGGGGAACAGAAGCTGCAGAGGT
GCAGAAACCACCCCCACCCGCAGCTGTAGCTGCAGCACAAAAGCACGTACATCCACATCCCCTTCACTTC
ATCTAGACTGTCGCCAGGAGTGGATATACCGGGAATGGGATCTTCAGCGAGAGAAAAGAAAAACTTCAAA
TTCTTCCGCGTTTATGCCCTTCAGAGGCTCCTCTTTATCTTGCGGGAATAATTGGGAGCAAACTAAAACA
AGACAATACATTCCATCGCCACCATGGTGAGCAAGGGCGAGGAGCTGTTCACCGGGGTGGTGCCCATCCT
GGTCGAGCTGGACGGCGACGTAAACGGCCACAAGTTCAGCGTGTCCGGCGAGGGCGAGGGCGATGCCACC
TACGGCAAGCTGACCCTGAAGTTCATCTGCACCACCGGCAAGCTGCCCGTGCCCTGGCCCACCCTCGTGA
CCACCCTGACCTACGGCGTGCAGTGCTTCAGCCGCTACCCCGACCACATGAAGCAGCACGACTTCTTCAA
GTCCGCCATGCCCGAAGGCTACGTCCAGGAGCGCACCATCTTCTTCAAGGACGACGGCAACTACAAGACC
CGCGCCGAGGTGAAGTTCGAGGGCGACACCCTGGTGAACCGCATCGAGCTGAAGGGCATCGACTTCAAGG
AGGACGGCAACATCCTGGGGCACAAGCTGGAGTACAACTACAACAGCCACAACGTCTATATCATGGCCGA
CAAGCAGAAGAACGGCATCAAGGTGAACTTCAAGATCCGCCACAACATCGAGGACGGCAGCGTGCAGCTC
GCCGACCACTACCAGCAGAACACCCCCATCGGCGACGGCCCCGTGCTGCTGCCCGACAACCACTACCTGA
GCACCCAGTCCGCCCTGAGCAAAGACCCCAACGAGAAGCGCGATCACATGGTCCTGCTGGAGTTCGTGAC
CGCCGCCGGGATCACTCTCGGCATGGACGAGCTGTACAAGTCCGGACTCAGATCTCGAGCTCAAGCTTCG
AATTCTGCAGTCGACGGTACCGCGGGCCCGGGATCCACCGGATCTAGATAACTGATACCCAGCTTTCTTG
TACAAAGTGGGGCGCGCCTACGTAACTAGTCTCGAGCAACTTTATTATACATAGTTGATAATTCACTGGC
CGTCGTTTTACGGTACCATCGATGATGATCCAGACATGATAAGATACATTGATGAGTTTGGACAAACCAC
AACTAGAATGCAGTGAAAAAAATGCTTTATTTGTGAAATTTGTGATGCTATTGCTTTATTTGTAACCATT
ATAAGCTGCAATAAACAAGTTAACAACAACAATTGCATTCATTTTATGTTTCAGGTTCAGGGGGAGGTGT
GGGAGGTTTTTTAAAGCAAGTAAAACCTCTACAAATGTGGTATGGCTGATTATGATCCTCTAGATCAGAT
CTGCGAAGATACGGCCACGGGTGCTCTTGATCCTGTGGCTGATTTTGGACTGTGCTGCTCGCAGCTGCTG
ATGAATCACATACTTCCTCCATTTTCTTCCACTGATTGACTGTTATAATTTCCCTAATTTCCAGGTCAAG
GTGCTGTGCATTGTGGTAATAGATGTGACATGACGTCACTTCCAAAGGACCAATGAACATGTCTGACCAA
TTTCATATAATGTGAAAACGATTTTCATAGGCAGAATAAATAACATTTAAATTAAACTGGGCATCAGCGC
AATTCAATTGGTTTGGTAATAGCAAGGGAAAATAGAATGAAGTGATCTCCAAAAAATAAGTACTTTTTGA
CTGTAAATAAAATTGTAAGGAGTAAAAAGTACTTTTTTTTCTAAAAAAATGTAATTAAGTAAAAGTAAAA
GTATTGATTTTTAATTGTACTCAAGTAAAGTAAAAATCCCCAAAAATAATACTTAAGTACAGTAATCAAG
TAAAATTACTCAAGTACTTTACACCTCTGGTTCTTGACCCCCTACCTTCAGCAAGCCCAGCAGATCCACT
AGTTCTAGAGCGGCCGCCACCGCGGTGGAGCTCCAGCTTTTGTTCCCTTTAGTGAGGGTTAATTGCGCGC
TTGGCGTAATCATGGTCATAGCTGTTTCCTGTGTGAAATTGTTATCCGCTCACAATTCCACACAACATAC
GAGCCGGAAGCATAAAGTGTAAAGCCTGGGGTGCCTAATGAGTGAGCTAACTCACATTAATTGCGTTGCG
CTCACTGCCCGCTTTCCAGTCGGGAAACCTGTCGTGCCAGCTGCATTAATGAATCGGCCAACGCGCGGGG
AGAGGCGGTTTGCGTATTGGGCGCTCTTCCGCTTCCTCGCTCACTGACTCGCTGCGCTCGGTCGTTCGGC
TGCGGCGAGCGGTATCAGCTCACTCAAAGGCGGTAATACGGTTATCCACAGAATCAGGGGATAACGCAGG
AAAGAACATGTGAGCAAAAGGCCAGCAAAAGGCCAGGAACCGTAAAAAGGCCGCGTTGCTGGCGTTTTTC
CATAGGCTCCGCCCCCCTGACGAGCATCACAAAAATCGACGCTCAAGTCAGAGGTGGCGAAACCCGACAG
GACTATAAAGATACCAGGCGTTTCCCCCTGGAAGCTCCCTCGTGCGCTCTCCTGTTCCGACCCTGCCGCT
TACCGGATACCTGTCCGCCTTTCTCCCTTCGGGAAGCGTGGCGCTTTCTCATAGCTCACGCTGTAGGTAT
CTCAGTTCGGTGTAGGTCGTTCGCTCCAAGCTGGGCTGTGTGCACGAACCCCCCGTTCAGCCCGACCGCT
GCGCCTTATCCGGTAACTATCGTCTTGAGTCCAACCCGGTAAGACACGACTTATCGCCACTGGCAGCAGC
CACTGGTAACAGGATTAGCAGAGCGAGGTATGTAGGCGGTGCTACAGAGTTCTTGAAGTGGTGGCCTAAC
TACGGCTACACTAGAAGAACAGTATTTGGTATCTGCGCTCTGCTGAAGCCAGTTACCTTCGGAAAAAGAG
TTGGTAGCTCTTGATCCGGCAAACAAACCACCGCTGGTAGCGGTGGTTTTTTTGTTTGCAAGCAGCAGAT
TACGCGCAGAAAAAAAGGATCTCAAGAAGATCCTTTGATCTTTTCTACGGGGTCTGACGCTCAGTGGAAC
GAAAACTCACGTTAAGGCATTTTGGTCATGAGATTATCAAAAAGGATCTTCACCTAGATCCTTTTAAATT
AAAAATGAAGTTTTAAATCAATCTAAAGTATATATGAGTAAACTTGGTCTGACAGTTACCAATGCTTAAT
CAGTGAGGCACCTATCTCAGCGATCTGTCTATTTCGTTCATCCATAGTTGCCTGACTCCCCGTCGTGTAG
ATAACTACGATACGGGAGGGCTTACCATCTGGCCCCAGTGCTGCAATGATACCGCGAGACCCACGCTCAC
CGGCTCCAGATTTATCAGCAATAAACCAGCCAGCCGGAAGGGCCGAGCGCAGAAGTGGTCCTGCAACTTT
ATCCGCCTCCATCCAGTCTATTAATTGTTGCCGGGAAGCTAGAGTAAGTAGTTCGCCAGTTAATAGTTTG
CGCAACGTTGTTGCCATTGCTACAGGCATCGTGGTGTCACGCTCGTCGTTTGGTATGGCTTCATTCAGCT
CCGGTTCCCAACGATCAAGGCGAGTTACATGATCCCCCATGTTGTGCAAAAAAGCGGTTAGCTCCTTCGG
TCCTCCGATCGTTGTCAGAAGTAAGTTGGCCGCAGTGTTATCACTCATGGTTATGGCAGCACTGCATAAT
TCTCTTACTGTCATGCCATCCGTAAGATGCTTTTCTGTGACTGGTGAGTACTCAACCAAGTCATTCTGAG
AATAGTGTATGCGGCGACCGAGTTGCTCTTGCCCGGCGTCAATACGGGATAATACCGCGCCACATAGCAG
AACTTTAAAAGTGCTCATCATTGGAAAACGTTCTTCGGGGCGAAAACTCTCAAGGATCTTACCGCTGTTG
AGATCCAGTTCGATGTAACCCACTCGTGCACCCAACTGATCTTCAGCATCTTTTACTTTCACCAGCGTTT
CTGGGTGAGCAAAAACAGGAAGGCAAAATGCCGCAAAAAAGGGAATAAGGGCGACACGGAAATGTTGAAT
ACTCATACTCTTCCTTTTTCAATATTATTGAAGCATTTATCAGGGTTATTGTCTCATGAGCGGATACATA
TTTGAATGTATTTAGAAAAATAAACAAATAGGGGTTCCGCGCACATTTCCCCGAAAAGTGCCACCTAAAT
TGTAAGCGTTAATATTTTGTTAAAATTCGCGTTAAATTTTTGTTAAATCAGCTCATTTTTTAACCAATAG
GCCGAAATCGGCAAAATCCCTTATAAATCAAAAGAATAGACCGAGATAGGGT
[37 nt withheld, positions 6003-6039]
AAAGAACGTGGACTCCAACGTCAAAGG
[32 nt withheld, positions 6067-6098]
GCTGGCTAAGAACTCATCAGCCTCCCCGGTCCATCTACCCACGTACCAATGCACCAATTGGCCACAATGA
CGGCTACTACATGGTGCCATTCCTTCCTCTTTATAGGAATGGAGACTACCTCCTGTCCAACAATGCTCTT
GGATACGAGTACGCCTACCTGTTGGACCCAGGTCATTGCACAACACCAGAAATGCCCTCTGATCTGCAAA
AGACGTGAATATCTGTTCAGACACCCATATCCACTCTGTTCCACACAGGTCAGAGGTTTGTCCAGGAGTT
CTTGACAGAGGTGTAAAAAGTACTCAAAAATTTTACTCAAGTGAAAGTACAAGTACTTAGGGAAAATTTT
ACTCAATTAAAAGTAAAAGTATCTGGCTAGAATCTTACTTGAGTAAAAGTAAAAAAGTACTCCATTAAAA
TTGTACTTGAGTATTAAGGAAGTAAAAGTAAAAGCAAGAAAGAAAACTAGAGATTCTTGTTTAAGCTTTT
AATCTCAAAAAACATTAAATGAAATGCATACAAGGTTTTATCCTGCTTTAGAACTGTTTGTATTTAATTA
TCAAACTATAAGACAGACAATCTAATGCCAGTACACGCTACTCAAAGTTGTAAAACCTCAGATTTAACTT
CAGTAGAAGCTGATTCTCAAAATTGTTAGTGTCAAGCCTAGCTCTTTTGGGGCTGAAAAGCAATCCTGCA
GTGCTGAAAAGCCTCTCACAGGCAGCCGATGCGGGAAGAGGTGTATTAGTCTTGATAGAGAGGCTGCAAA
TAGCAGGAAACGTGAGCAGAGACTCCCTGGTGTCTGAAACACAGGCCCATTTACGCCTTAAGATACATTG
ATGAGTTTGGACAAACCACAACTAGAATGCAGTGAAAAAAATGCTTTATTTGTGAAATTTGTGATGCTAT
TGCTTTATTTGTAACCATTATAAGCTGCAATAAACAAGTTAACAACAACAATTGCATTCATTTTATGTTT
CAGGTTCAGGGGGAGGTGTGGGAGGTTTTTTAAAGCAAGTAAAACCTCTACAAATGTGGTATGGCTGATT
ATGATCTAGAGTCGCGGCCGCTTTACTTGTACAGCTCGTCCATGCCGCCGGTGGAGTGGTGGCCCTCGGC
GCGCTCGTACTGTTCCACGATGGTGTAGTCCTCGTTGTGGGAGGTGATGTCCAGCTTGATGTTGACGTTG
TAGGCGCCGGGCAGCTGCACGGGCTTCTTGGCCTTGTAGGTGGTCTTGACCTCGGCGTCGTAGTGGCCGC
CGTCCTTCAGCTTCAGCCTCTGCTTGATCTCGCCCTTCAGGGCGCCGTCCTCGGGGTACATCCGCTCGGA
GGAGGCCTCCCAGCCCATGGTCTTCTTCTGCATTACGGGGCCGTCGGAGGGGAAGTTGGTGCCGCGCAGC
TTCACCTTGTAGATGAACTCGCCGTCCTGCAGGGAGGAGTCCTGGGTCACGGTCACCACGCCGCCGTCCT
CGAAGTTCATCACGCGCTCCCACTTGAAGCCCTCGGGGAAGGACAGCTTCAAGTAGTCGGGGATGTCGGC
GGGGTGCTTCACGTAGGCCTTGGAGCCGTACATGAACTGAGGGGACAGGATGTCCCAGGCGAAGGGCAGG
GGGCCGCCCTTGGTCACCTTCAGCTTGGCGGTCTGGGTGCCCTCGTAGGGGCGGCCCTCGCCCTCGCCCT
CGATCTCGAACTCGTGGCCGTTCACGGAGCCCTCCATGTGCACCTTGAAGCGCATGAACTCCTTGATGAT
GGCCATGTTGTCATCCTCGCCCTTGCTCACCATGGTGGCGACCGGTAATGT
Features (pLannotate 1.2.2; 23 found; start..end, strand, type, name):
    666..686     +  protein_bind   attB4: mutant version of attB; core recombination site for the Gateway® BP reaction BP Clonase™
   1134..1154    +  protein_bind   attB1: mutant version of attB; core recombination site for the Gateway® BP reaction BP Clonase™
   1914..2630    +  CDS            EGFP: EGFP is a basic (constitutively fluorescent) green fluorescent protein published in 1996, derived from Aequorea victoria. It is reported to be a rapidly-maturing weak dimer with moderate acid sensitivity.
   2631..2696    +  misc_feature   MCS: multiple cloning site
   2720..2740    -  protein_bind   attB2: mutant version of attB; core recombination site for the Gateway® BP reaction BP Clonase™
   2767..2787    -  protein_bind   attB3: mutant version of attB; core recombination site for the Gateway® BP reaction BP Clonase™
   2791..2811    +  CDS            lacZα (fragment): LacZα fragment of β-galactosidase; lacZ fragment
   2827..2961    -  polyA_signal   SV40 poly(A) signal: SV40 polyadenylation signal
   2984..3067    -  CDS            large T antigen (fragment): large T antigen from SV40 (simian virus 40)
   3633..3673    -  misc_feature   MCS (fragment): pBluescript multiple cloning site
   3686..3704    -  promoter       T3 promoter: promoter for bacteriophage T3 RNA polymerase
   3749..3765    -  protein_bind   lac operator: The lac repressor binds to the lac operator to inhibit transcription in E. coli. This inhibition can be relieved by adding lactose or isopropyl-β-D-thiogalactopyranoside (IPTG). lac repressor encoded by lacI
   3773..3803    -  promoter       lac promoter: promoter for the E. coli lac operon
   3818..3839    -  protein_bind   CAP binding site: CAP binding activates transcription in the presence of cAMP. E. coli catabolite activator protein
   3852..3944    -  CDS            lacI (fragment): lac repressor; lacI; The lac repressor binds to the lac operator to inhibit transcription in E. coli. This inhibition can be relieved by adding lactose or isopropyl-β-D-thiogalactopyranoside (IPTG).
   4127..4715    -  rep_origin     ori: high-copy-number ColE1/pMB1/pBR322/pUC origin of replication
   4886..5746    -  CDS            AmpR: β-lactamase; bla; confers resistance to ampicillin, carbenicillin, and related antibiotics
   5747..5851    -  promoter       AmpR promoter: bla
   5877..6098    -  rep_origin     M13 ori (fragment) (sequence partly withheld): M13 bacteriophage origin of replication; arrow indicates direction of (+) strand synthesis
   6098..6385    +  CDS            tyr (fragment) (sequence partly withheld): TYRO_ORYLA - Also known as tyro. Experimental evidence at transcript level: Swiss-Prot protein existence level 2. This is a copper-containing oxidase that functions in the formation of pigments such as melanins and other polyphenolic compounds. From Oryzias latipes (Japanese rice fish) (Japanese killifish).
   6927..7048    -  polyA_signal   SV40 poly(A) signal: SV40 polyadenylation signal
   7071..7154    -  CDS            large T antigen (fragment): large T antigen from SV40 (simian virus 40)
   7174..7881    -  CDS            mCherry: mCherry is a basic (constitutively fluorescent) red fluorescent protein published in 2004, derived from Discosoma sp.. It is reported to be a very rapidly-maturing monomer with low acid sensitivity.
