[The description below was written by a language model from this plasmid's Addgene catalogue record and pLannotate feature annotations shown in this document.]
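Description:
pT2-cryR;sheCE1-P1Egfp is a Tol2 transposon-based reporter plasmid for zebrafish transgenesis, assembled by multisite Gateway cloning into the pDESTtol2pACrymCherry destination backbone. Although catalogued as a bacterial expression vector, the bacterial components serve only for propagation: a high-copy ColE1/pUC-type origin and an ampicillin resistance gene (β-lactamase with its own promoter), along with pBluescript-derived remnants such as a lac promoter/operator, a T3 promoter and a partial M13 origin. The 7,899 nt sequence also contains a fragment annotated as medaka tyrosinase. This likely reflects the genomic origin of the Tol2 element, whose arms are not annotated as such in the feature table.

The payload, sheE1P1Egfp, combines a zebrafish she enhancer sequence with a she gene promoter to drive EGFP. In the feature table, attB4 and attB1 sites flank a roughly 450 bp unannotated segment, and a further unannotated stretch lies between attB1 and the EGFP coding sequence. These positions are consistent with the enhancer and promoter elements respectively, although the annotation does not label them. EGFP is followed by a short polylinker, the attB2 and attB3 sites, and an SV40-derived region whose polyadenylation signal is annotated on the opposite strand. A second, separate cassette on the opposite strand encodes mCherry with its own SV40 poly(A) signal. The names of the backbone and the plasmid suggest this is a crystallin-promoter-driven red lens marker for identifying transgene carriers, but that promoter is not annotated.

The construct comes from work identifying developmentally active endothelial enhancers in zebrafish. It is suited to testing whether the she regulatory elements direct tissue-specific EGFP expression in embryos.
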