Addgene plasmid #90150: pT2-cryR;sheCE1-P1Egfp
Purpose: contains She enhancer sequence, and She specific gene promoter driving expression of eGFP
Depositing lab: Nathan Lawson. Depositing organization: University of Massachusetts, Worcester. Publication: Robust Identification of Developmentally Active Endothelial Enhancers in Zebrafish Using FANS-Assisted ATAC-Seq. Quillien A, Abdalla M, Yu J, Ou J, Zhu LJ, Lawson ND. Cell Rep. 2017 Jul 18;20(3):709-720. doi: 10.1016/j.celrep.2017.06.070. PubMed 28723572.
Backbone
  Vector backbone: pDESTtol2pACrymCherry
  Backbone manufacturer: Addgene
  Vector type: Bacterial Expression
Growth in bacteria
  Bacterial resistance: Ampicillin, 100 μg/mL
  Growth temperature: 37°C
  Growth strain: DH5alpha
  Copy number: High Copy
Gene/Insert
  Gene/Insert name: sheE1P1Egfp
  Species: D. rerio (zebrafish)
  Entrez Gene: she
  Tag / fusion protein: EGFP (C terminal on insert)
  Cloning method: Gateway Cloning
Terms and licenses: Academic/Nonprofit Terms; Industry Terms: Not Available to Industry
How to cite: pT2-cryR;sheCE1-P1Egfp was a gift from Nathan Lawson (Addgene plasmid # 90150 ; http://n2t.net/addgene:90150 ; RRID:Addgene_90150)
